Addgene plasmid #89784: Ppj184 (JBEI-13431)
Purpose: for expression of N-His-3607
Depositing lab: Harry Beller. Depositing organization: Lawrence Berkeley National Laboratory. Publication: Investigation of Proposed Ladderane Biosynthetic Genes from Anammox Bacteria by Heterologous Expression in E. coli. Javidpour P, Deutsch S, Mutalik VK, Hillson NJ, Petzold CJ, Keasling JD, Beller HR. PLoS One. 2016 Mar 14;11(3):e0151087. doi: 10.1371/journal.pone.0151087. eCollection 2016. PONE-D-16-02052 PubMed 26975050.
Backbone
  Vector backbone: pET28a
  Vector type: Bacterial Expression
Growth in bacteria
  Bacterial resistance: Kanamycin, 50 μg/mL
  Growth temperature: 37°C
  Growth strain: BL21(DE)
  Copy number: Unknown
Gene/Insert
  Gene/Insert name: 3607
  Species: K. stuttgartiensis
  Tag / fusion protein: 6xHis (N terminal on insert)
  Cloning method: Gibson Cloning
Terms and licenses: Academic/Nonprofit Terms; Industry Terms: Not Available to Industry
Depositor comments: Growth strain: BL21(DE), Medium Copy, Gene from Kuenenia stuttgartiensis
How to cite: Ppj184 (JBEI-13431) was a gift from Harry Beller (Addgene plasmid # 89784 ; http://n2t.net/addgene:89784 ; RRID:Addgene_89784)
