[The description below was written by a language model from this plasmid's Addgene catalogue record and pLannotate feature annotations shown in this document.]
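Description:
Ppj184 (JBEI-13431) is a bacterial expression plasmid built on the pET28a backbone for producing an N-terminally His-tagged version of the protein designated 3607 from the anammox bacterium Kuenenia stuttgartiensis. The sequenced plasmid is about 6.8 kb. It replicates through a ColE1/pBR322-type origin accompanied by the rop gene and the bom region, consistent with the depositor's note that it is medium copy. It also carries an f1 origin and is selected with kanamycin through the aph(3')-Ia (KanR) gene. The short TcR fragments, the partial AmpR promoter and the predicted E. coli open reading frame in the annotation appear to be automated matches to residual backbone sequence rather than functional elements.

The expression cassette follows the standard pET arrangement. A T7 promoter is followed by a lac operator and the T7 gene 10 ribosome binding site, then the N-terminal His tag and a thrombin cleavage site, the insert, and a T7 terminator. The plasmid-borne lacI gene supplies repressor, so transcription stays low until IPTG is added in a host that provides T7 RNA polymerase, such as the BL21(DE3)-type strain listed. The insert, introduced by Gibson assembly, is not annotated as a single feature. A short stretch of it matches a sarcosine/pipecolate oxidase family protein, which hints at a related fold but is not a functional assignment. A second His-tag match lies downstream of the insert, and the record does not show whether it is translated. The record does not state the function of 3607. The associated publication concerns heterologous expression in E. coli of candidate ladderane lipid biosynthesis genes, and the tagged protein is suited to affinity purification and characterisation.
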