Features (pLannotate 1.2.2; 21 found; start..end, strand, type, name):
    933..1010    -  promoter       lacI promoter: lacI
   1018..1297    -  CDS            TcR (fragment): tetracycline efflux protein; tet; confers resistance to tetracycline
   1319..1337    +  promoter       T7 promoter: promoter for bacteriophage T7 RNA polymerase
   1338..1362    +  protein_bind   lac operator: The lac repressor binds to the lac operator to inhibit transcription in E. coli. This inhibition can be relieved by adding lactose or isopropyl-β-D-thiogalactopyranoside (IPTG). lac repressor encoded by lacI
   1377..1399    +  RBS            RBS: efficient ribosome binding site from bacteriophage T7 gene 10 (Olins and Rangwala, 1989)
   1418..1434    +  CDS            capTEV™ (fragment): composite tag for in vivo biotinylation, TEV protease cleavage, and 6xHis tagging
   1445..1462    +  CDS            thrombin site: thrombin recognition and cleavage site
   1532..1636    +  CDS            PIPOX (fragment): SOX_BOVIN - Experimental evidence at transcript level: Swiss-Prot protein existence level 2. Metabolizes sarcosine, L-pipecolic acid and L-proline. From Bos taurus (Bovine).
   2942..2959    +  CDS            9xHis (fragment): 9xHis affinity tag
   2969..3018    +  CDS            SET1 (fragment): solubility-enhancement tag derived from T7 phage gene 10B
   3026..3073    +  terminator     T7 terminator: transcription terminator for bacteriophage T7 RNA polymerase
   3110..3538    +  rep_origin     f1 ori (sequence partly withheld): f1 bacteriophage origin of replication; arrow indicates direction of (+) strand synthesis
   3591..3648    +  promoter       AmpR promoter (fragment): bla
   3657..4472    -  CDS            KanR: aminoglycoside phosphotransferase; aph(3')-Ia; confers resistance to kanamycin in bacteria or G418 (Geneticin®) in eukaryotes
   4594..5182    +  rep_origin     ori: high-copy-number ColE1/pMB1/pBR322/pUC origin of replication
   5368..5507    -  misc_feature   bom: basis of mobility region from pBR322
   5609..5800    -  CDS            rop: Rop protein, which maintains plasmids at low copy number; rop
   5817..6197    +  CDS            YPB1_ECOLX: Protein predicted: Swiss-Prot protein existence level 4. From Escherichia coli.
   6269..6560    -  CDS            TcR (fragment): tetracycline efflux protein; tet; confers resistance to tetracycline
   6575..6596    -  protein_bind   CAP binding site: CAP binding activates transcription in the presence of cAMP. E. coli catabolite activator protein
   6609..932     -  CDS            lacI (across the origin): lac repressor; lacI; The lac repressor binds to the lac operator to inhibit transcription in E. coli. This inhibition can be relieved by adding lactose or isopropyl-β-D-thiogalactopyranoside (IPTG).
>Addgene plasmid #89784 | Ppj184 (JBEI-13431) | addgene full sequence | sequence record 177974 | Addgene NGS Result
TGGCCCTGAGAGAGTTGCAGCAAGCGGTCCACGCTGGTTTGCCCCAGCAGGCGAAAATCCTGTTTGATGG
TGGTTAACGGCGGGATATAACATGAGCTGTCTTCGGTATCGTCGTATCCCACTACCGAGATATCCGCACC
AACGCGCAGCCCGGACTCGGTAATGGCGCGCATTGCGCCCAGCGCCATCTGATCGTTGGCAACCAGCATC
GCAGTGGGAACGATGCCCTCATTCAGCATTTGCATGGTTTGTTGAAAACCGGACATGGCACTCCAGTCGC
CTTCCCGTTCCGCTATCGGCTGAATTTGATTGCGAGTGAGATATTTATGCCAGCCAGCCAGACGCAGACG
CGCCGAGACAGAACTTAATGGGCCCGCTAACAGCGCGATTTGCTGGTGACCCAATGCGACCAGATGCTCC
ACGCCCAGTCGCGTACCGTCTTCATGGGAGAAAATAATACTGTTGATGGGTGTCTGGTCAGAGACATCAA
GAAATAACGCCGGAACATTAGTGCAGGCAGCTTCCACAGCAATGGCATCCTGGTCATCCAGCGGATAGTT
AATGATCAGCCCACTGACGCGTTGCGCGAGAAGATTGTGCACCGCCGCTTTACAGGCTTCGACGCCGCTT
CGTTCTACCATCGACACCACCACGCTGGCACCCAGTTGATCGGCGCGAGATTTAATCGCCGCGACAATTT
GCGACGGCGCGTGCAGGGCCAGACTGGAGGTGGCAACGCCAATCAGCAACGACTGTTTGCCCGCCAGTTG
TTGTGCCACGCGGTTGGGAATGTAATTCAGCTCCGCCATCGCCGCTTCCACTTTTTCCCGCGTTTTCGCA
GAAACGTGGCTGGCCTGGTTCACCACGCGGGAAACGGTCTGATAAGAGACACCGGCATACTCTGCGACAT
CGTATAACGTTACTGGTTTCACATTCACCACCCTGAATTGACTCTCTTCCGGGCGCTATCATGCCATACC
GCGAAAGGTTTTGCGCCATTCGATGGTGTCCGGGATCTCGACGCTCTCCCTTATGCGACTCCTGCATTAG
GAAGCAGCCCAGTAGTAGGTTGAGGCCGTTGAGCACCGCCGCCGCAAGGAATGGTGCATGCAAGGAGATG
GCGCCCAACAGTCCCCCGGCCACGGGGCCTGCCACCATACCCACGCCGAAACAAGCGCTCATGAGCCCGA
AGTGGCGAGCCCGATCTTCCCCATCGGTGATGTCGGCGATATAGGCGCCAGCAACCGCACCTGTGGCGCC
GGTGATGCCGGCCACGATGCGTCCGGCGTAGAGGATCGAGATCTCGATCCCGCGAAATTAATACGACTCA
CTATAGGGGAATTGTGAGCGGATAACAATTCCCCTCTAGAAATAATTTTGTTTAACTTTAAGAAGGAGAT
ATACCATGGGCAGCAGCCATCATCATCATCATCACAGCAGCGGCCTGGTGCCGCGCGGCAGCCATATGAG
TAGCACCAAACCAATTAAACCACATATTCAAAGTACCAAGATTGACACGCTGTATCCGAGTTACGATGTG
ATTGTTATTGGTGCCGGTATCGCCGGTCTGATTTGTGCCGCCTTCCTGGCCAAAAGTGGTAAGAAAGCCC
TGCTGATTGAGCAACATTTCATTCCAGGTGGCTACTGTACCAGCTTTAAACGTAAGGGTTTCCTGTTTGA
TGCGGCGGTTCATCATATTGGCGGTTGCGGTAAATGGAGCGTGGTGGGTCGTTGTTTCAAAATGCTGGGC
ATCGAAATGGACTTTTACCATCTGGACCCAATGGATAATCTGATCTTCCCAACGTTTAGCATTGAAATTC
CAGCCGATCTGGATGAATACCTGCTGCGCCTGCAAAAGCGTTACCCACATGAAAAGGATAACATTAAGTG
GTTTTTTCAAGACTTTATCCGCCTGTACCGCGCCACCTTCCATAATGAGAAAAGTCAAATCATCGAGAAA
TACAAAGATATGACGTACGGCATGATGCTGGATCATTTCTTTGATGATAGTGAACTGAAAATGGTTCTGA
GCGGCCAGTGGGGTTACGTGGGTCTGGCCCCGAGCAAGGCCAGCGCCATTGCCATGAGCCAAATGATGAT
TAACTATCTGAAAGATGGTGCCTTTTTTCCAAAGGGTGGTACCCAAGAATTTGCCAATGCCATTTTTCGT
AAGTTTATCGATTTCGGCGGTCATGTTATGCTGAGTAGTAAAGTGAAGAAAATCCTGAAGAAGGGCCCAA
GTGTTAATGGTGTGAAACTGAATGACGATAAGGAAATTCATAGCAGTGTTGTGGTGAGCAATATCGATGC
GCGTCAGACCTTTTATCATCTGCTGAACGACGGTAATGATGTGGATGCCGTTTACCTGAAAAACATTGAG
GGTATGAAAGAAAGTTGTAGTTTTTTTCTGCTGTACCTGGGTATCGGTAAAGGCATTGACCTGAATACGC
TGAAGCGCGGCTTCTACCTGAGTGGTAGCAATTTCGACAGCATCGACAGTGAATGGATGTATATTAGTGT
GCCAACCAGTATTTGTCAAGCGCTGAGTCCACAAAATAAGCAAATTATCAGTATCGTGGTGTACAAGAAA
GAAGAGTTCTACAAAAATGTGACCGATTGGGAACTGCTGAAACAGAATATTGTGAGCAGTACGCTGGAGC
GCCTGGAAAGTTACCTGCCGGATATTAAGAAACATATTGAGATCATTGAAGTTGCCACCCCAAAAACCCT
GGAACGCTACACCCTGAACACGAACGGTGCCGCGTATGGTTGGGCCGTGAGTGTTGACCAAATCTGGGAA
CAGCGTCTGAGCCCAACGACGCCGATTAGTGGTCTGTATCTGGCGGGTCATTGGACGCGCCCAGGTCCAG
GTATCTGCGCCGTGGTTAGTAGTGGTTGGAGTGTGGCCAACCTGATTCTGAAAAATTGGCGTTAACTCGA
GCACCACCACCACCACCACTGAGATCCGGCTGCTAACAAAGCCCGAAAGGAAGCTGAGTTGGCTGCTGCC
ACCGCTGAGCAATAACTAGCATAACCCCTTGGGGCCTCTAAACGGGTCTTGAGGGGTTTTTTGCTGAAAG
GAGGAACTATATCCGGATTGGCGAATGGG
[124 nt withheld, positions 3110-3233]
C
[91 nt withheld, positions 3235-3325]
A
[49 nt withheld, positions 3327-3375]
CCTTTGACGTTGGAGTCCACGTTCTTT
[37 nt withheld, positions 3403-3439]
ACCCTATCTCGGTCTATTCTTTTGATTTATAAGGGATTTTGCCGATTTCGGCCTATTGGTTAAAAAATGA
GCTGATTTAACAAAAATTTAACGCGAATTTTAACAAAATATTAACGCTTACAATTTAGGTGGCACTTTTC
GGGGAAATGTGCGCGGAACCCCTATTTGTTTATTTTTCTAAATACATTCAAATATGTATCCGCTCATGAA
TTAATTCTTAGAAAAACTCATCGAGCATCAAATGAAACTGCAATTTATTCATATCAGGATTATCAATACC
ATATTTTTGAAAAAGCCGTTTCTGTAATGAAGGAGAAAACTCACCGAGGCAGTTCCATAGGATGGCAAGA
TCCTGGTATCGGTCTGCGATTCCGACTCGTCCAACATCAATACAACCTATTAATTTCCCCTCGTCAAAAA
TAAGGTTATCAAGTGAGAAATCACCATGAGTGACGACTGAATCCGGTGAGAATGGCAAAAGTTTATGCAT
TTCTTTCCAGACTTGTTCAACAGGCCAGCCATTACGCTCGTCATCAAAATCACTCGCATCAACCAAACCG
TTATTCATTCGTGATTGCGCCTGAGCGAGACGAAATACGCGATCGCTGTTAAAAGGACAATTACAAACAG
GAATCGAATGCAACCGGCGCAGGAACACTGCCAGCGCATCAACAATATTTTCACCTGAATCAGGATATTC
TTCTAATACCTGGAATGCTGTTTTCCCGGGGATCGCAGTGGTGAGTAACCATGCATCATCAGGAGTACGG
ATAAAATGCTTGATGGTCGGAAGAGGCATAAATTCCGTCAGCCAGTTTAGTCTGACCATCTCATCTGTAA
CATCATTGGCAACGCTACCTTTGCCATGTTTCAGAAACAACTCTGGCGCATCGGGCTTCCCATACAATCG
ATAGATTGTCGCACCTGATTGCCCGACATTATCGCGAGCCCATTTATACCCATATAAATCAGCATCCATG
TTGGAATTTAATCGCGGCCTAGAGCAAGACGTTTCCCGTTGAATATGGCTCATAACACCCCTTGTATTAC
TGTTTATGTAAGCAGACAGTTTTATTGTTCATGACCAAAATCCCTTAACGTGAGTTTTCGTTCCACTGAG
CGTCAGACCCCGTAGAAAAGATCAAAGGATCTTCTTGAGATCCTTTTTTTCTGCGCGTAATCTGCTGCTT
GCAAACAAAAAAACCACCGCTACCAGCGGTGGTTTGTTTGCCGGATCAAGAGCTACCAACTCTTTTTCCG
AAGGTAACTGGCTTCAGCAGAGCGCAGATACCAAATACTGTCCTTCTAGTGTAGCCGTAGTTAGGCCACC
ACTTCAAGAACTCTGTAGCACCGCCTACATACCTCGCTCTGCTAATCCTGTTACCAGTGGCTGCTGCCAG
TGGCGATAAGTCGTGTCTTACCGGGTTGGACTCAAGACGATAGTTACCGGATAAGGCGCAGCGGTCGGGC
TGAACGGGGGGTTCGTGCACACAGCCCAGCTTGGAGCGAACGACCTACACCGAACTGAGATACCTACAGC
GTGAGCTATGAGAAAGCGCCACGCTTCCCGAAGGGAGAAAGGCGGACAGGTATCCGGTAAGCGGCAGGGT
CGGAACAGGAGAGCGCACGAGGGAGCTTCCAGGGGGAAACGCCTGGTATCTTTATAGTCCTGTCGGGTTT
CGCCACCTCTGACTTGAGCGTCGATTTTTGTGATGCTCGTCAGGGGGGCGGAGCCTATGGAAAAACGCCA
GCAACGCGGCCTTTTTACGGTTCCTGGCCTTTTGCTGGCCTTTTGCTCACATGTTCTTTCCTGCGTTATC
CCCTGATTCTGTGGATAACCGTATTACCGCCTTTGAGTGAGCTGATACCGCTCGCCGCAGCCGAACGACC
GAGCGCAGCGAGTCAGTGAGCGAGGAAGCGGAAGAGCGCCTGATGCGGTATTTTCTCCTTACGCATCTGT
GCGGTATTTCACACCGCAATGGTGCACTCTCAGTACAATCTGCTCTGATGCCGCATAGTTAAGCCAGTAT
ACACTCCGCTATCGCTACGTGACTGGGTCATGGCTGCGCCCCGACACCCGCCAACACCCGCTGACGCGCC
CTGACGGGCTTGTCTGCTCCCGGCATCCGCTTACAGACAAGCTGTGACCGTCTCCGGGAGCTGCATGTGT
CAGAGGTTTTCACCGTCATCACCGAAACGCGCGAGGCAGCTGCGGTAAAGCTCATCAGCGTGGTCGTGAA
GCGATTCACAGATGTCTGCCTGTTCATCCGCGTCCAGCTCGTTGAGTTTCTCCAGAAGCGTTAATGTCTG
GCTTCTGATAAAGCGGGCCATGTTAAGGGCGGTTTTTTCCTGTTTGGTCACTGATGCCTCCGTGTAAGGG
GGATTTCTGTTCATGGGGGTAATGATACCGATGAAACGAGAGAGGATGCTCACGATACGGGTTACTGATG
ATGAACATGCCCGGTTACTGGAACGTTGTGAGGGTAAACAACTGGCGGTATGGATGCGGCGGGACCAGAG
AAAAATCACTCAGGGTCAATGCCAGCGCTTCGTTAATACAGATGTAGGTGTTCCACAGGGTAGCCAGCAG
CATCCTGCGATGCAGATCCGGAACATAATGGTGCAGGGCGCTGACTTCCGCGTTTCCAGACTTTACGAAA
CACGGAAACCGAAGACCATTCATGTTGTTGCTCAGGTCGCAGACGTTTTGCAGCAGCAGTCGCTTCACGT
TCGCTCGCGTATCGGTGATTCATTCTGCTAACCAGTAAGGCAACCCCGCCAGCCTAGCCGGGTCCTCAAC
GACAGGAGCACGATCATGCGCACCCGTGGGGCCGCCATGCCGGCGATAATGGCCTGCTTCTCGCCGAAAC
GTTTGGTGGCGGGACCAGTGACGAAGGCTTGAGCGAGGGCGTGCAAGATTCCGAATACCGCAAGCGACAG
GCCGATCATCGTCGCGCTCCAGCGAAAGCGGTCCTCGCCGAAAATGACCCAGAGCGCTGCCGGCACCTGT
CCTACGAGTTGCATGATAAAGAAGACAGTCATAAGTGCGGCGACGATAGTCATGCCCCGCGCCCACCGGA
AGGAGCTGACTGGGTTGAAGGCTCTCAAGGGCATCGGTCGAGATCCCGGTGCCTAATGAGTGAGCTAACT
TACATTAATTGCGTTGCGCTCACTGCCCGCTTTCCAGTCGGGAAACCTGTCGTGCCAGCTGCATTAATGA
ATCGGCCAACGCGCGGGGAGAGGCGGTTTGCGTATTGGGCGCCAGGGTGGTTTTTCTTTTCACCAGTGAG
ACGGGCAACAGCTGATTGCCCTTCACCGCC
